>Addgene plasmid #81944 | pDONR223_PPP2R1A_WT | addgene full sequence | sequence record 168944 | Addgene NGS Result
CCTACATACCTCGCTCTGCTAATCCTGTTACCAGTGGCTGCTGCCAGTGGCGATAAGTCGTGTCTTACCG
GGTTGGACTCAAGACGATAGTTACCGGATAAGGCGCAGCGGTCGGGCTGAACGGGGGGTTCGTGCACACA
GCCCAGCTTGGAGCGAACGACCTACACCGAACTGAGATACCTACAGCGTGAGCTATGAGAAAGCGCCACG
CTTCCCGAAGGGAGAAAGGCGGACAGGTATCCGGTAAGCGGCAGGGTCGGAACAGGAGAGCGCACGAGGG
AGCTTCCAGGGGGAAACGCCTGGTATCTTTATAGTCCTGTCGGGTTTCGCCACCTCTGACTTGAGCGTCG
ATTTTTGTGATGCTCGTCAGGGGGGCGGAGCCTATGGAAAAACGCCAGCAACGCGGCCTTTTTACGGTTC
CTGGCCTTTTGCTGGCCTTTTGCTCACATGTTCTTTCCTGCGTTATCCCCTGATTCTGTGGATAACCGTA
TTACCGCCTTTGAGTGAGCTGATACCGCTCGCCGCAGCCGAACGACCGAGCGCAGCGAGTCAGTGAGCGA
GGAAGCGGAAGAGCGCCCAATACGCAAACCGCCTCTCCCCGCGCGTTGGCCGATTCATTAATGCAGCTGG
CACGACAGGTTTCCCGACTGGAAAGCGGGCAGTGAGCGCAACGCAATTAATACGCGTACCGCTAGCCAGG
AAGAGTTTGTAGAAACGCAAAAAGGCCATCCGTCAGGATGGCCTTCTGCTTAGTTTGATGCCTGGCAGTT
TATGGCGGGCGTCCTGCCCGCCACCCTCCGGGCCGTTGCTTCACAACGTTCAAATCCGCTCCCGGCGGAT
TTGTCCTACTCAGGAGAGCGTTCACCGACAAACAACAGATAAAACGAAAGGCCCAGTCTTCCGACTGAGC
CTTTCGTTTTATTTGATGCCTGGCAGTTCCCTACTCTCGCGTTAACGCTAGCATGGATGTTTTCCCAGTC
ACGACGTTGTAAAACGACGGCCAGTCTTAAGCTCGGGCCCCAAATAATGATTTTATTTTGACTGATAGTG
ACCTGTTCGTTGCAACAAATTGATGAGCAATGCTTTTTTATAATGCCAACTTTGTACAAAAAAGTTGGCA
TGGCGGCGGCCGACGGCGACGACTCGCTGTACCCCATCGCGGTGCTCATAGACGAACTCCGCAATGAGGA
CGTTCAGCTTCGCCTCAACAGCATCAAGAAGCTGTCCACCATCGCCTTGGCCCTTGGGGTTGAAAGGACC
CGAAGTGAGCTTCTGCCTTTCCTTACAGATACCATCTATGATGAAGATGAGGTCCTCCTGGCCCTGGCAG
AACAGCTGGGAACCTTCACTACCCTGGTGGGAGGCCCAGAGTACGTGCACTGCCTGCTGCCACCGCTGGA
GTCGCTGGCCACAGTGGAGGAGACAGTGGTGCGGGACAAGGCAGTGGAGTCCTTACGGGCCATCTCACAC
GAGCACTCGCCCTCTGACCTGGAGGCGCACTTTGTGCCGCTAGTGAAGCGGCTGGCGGGCGGCGACTGGT
TCACCTCCCGCACCTCGGCCTGCGGCCTCTTCTCCGTCTGCTACCCCCGAGTGTCCAGTGCTGTGAAGGC
GGAACTTCGACAGTACTTCCGGAACCTGTGCTCAGATGACACCCCCATGGTGCGGCGGGCCGCAGCCTCC
AAGCTGGGGGAGTTTGCCAAGGTGCTGGAGCTGGACAACGTCAAGAGTGAGATCATCCCCATGTTCTCCA
ACCTGGCCTCTGACGAGCAGGACTCGGTGCGGCTGCTGGCGGTGGAGGCGTGCGTGAACATCGCCCAGCT
TCTGCCCCAGGAGGATCTGGAGGCCCTGGTGATGCCCACTCTGCGCCAGGCCGCTGAAGACAAGTCCTGG
CGCGTCCGCTACATGGTGGCTGACAAGTTCACAGAGCTCCAGAAAGCAGTGGGGCCTGAGATCACCAAGA
CAGACCTGGTCCCTGCCTTCCAGAACCTGATGAAAGACTGTGAGGCCGAGGTGAGGGCCGCAGCCTCCCA
CAAGGTCAAAGAGTTCTGTGAAAACCTCTCAGCTGACTGTCGGGAGAATGTGATCATGTCCCAGATCTTG
CCCTGCATCAAGGAGCTGGTGTCCGATGCCAACCAACATGTCAAGTCTGCCCTGGCCTCAGTCATCATGG
GTCTCTCTCCCATCTTGGGCAAAGACAACACCATCGAGCACCTCTTGCCCCTCTTCCTGGCTCAGCTGAA
GGATGAGTGCCCTGAGGTACGGCTGAACATCATCTCTAACCTGGACTGTGTGAACGAGGTGATTGGCATC
CGGCAGCTGTCCCAGTCCCTGCTCCCTGCCATTGTGGAGCTGGCTGAGGACGCCAAGTGGCGGGTGCGGC
TGGCCATCATTGAGTACATGCCCCTCCTGGCTGGACAGCTGGGAGTGGAGTTCTTTGATGAGAAACTTAA
CTCCTTGTGCATGGCCTGGCTTGTGGATCATGTATATGCCATCCGCGAGGCAGCCACCAGCAACCTGAAG
AAGCTAGTGGAAAAGTTTGGGAAGGAGTGGGCCCATGCCACAATCATCCCCAAGGTCTTGGCCATGTCCG
GAGACCCCAACTACCTGCACCGCATGACTACGCTCTTCTGCATCAATGTGCTGTCTGAGGTCTGTGGGCA
GGACATCACCACCAAGCACATGCTACCCACGGTTCTGCGCATGGCTGGGGACCCGGTTGCCAATGTCCGC
TTCAATGTGGCCAAGTCTCTGCAGAAGATAGGGCCCATCCTGGACAACAGCACCTTGCAGAGTGAAGTCA
AGCCCATCCTAGAGAAGCTGACCCAGGACCAGGATGTGGACGTCAAATACTTTGCCCAGGAGGCTCTGAC
TGTTCTGTCTCTCGCCTGCCCAACTTTCTTGTACAAAGTTGGCATTATAAGAAAGCATTGCTTATCAATT
TGTTGCAACGAACAGGTCACTATCAGTCAAAATAAAATCATTATTTGCCATCCAGCTGATATCCCCTATA
GTGAGTCGTATTACATGGTCATAGCTGTTTCCTGGCAGCTCTGGCCCGTGTCTCAAAATCTCTGATGTTA
CATTGCACAAGATAAAAATATATCATCATGCCTCCTCTAGACCAGCCAGGACAGAAATGCCTCGACTTCG
CTGCTACCCAAGGTTGCCGGGTGACGCACACCGTGGAAACGGATGAAGGCACGAACCCAGTGGACATAAG
CCTGTTCGGTTCGTAAGCTGTAATGCAAGTAGCGTATGCGCTCACGCAACTGGTCCAGAACCTTGACCGA
ACGCAGCGGTGGTAACGGCGCAGTGGCGGTTTTCATGGCTTGTTATGACTGTTTTTTTGGGGTACAGTCT
ATGCCTCGGGCATCCAAGCAGCAAGCGCGTTACGCCGTGGGTCGATGTTTGATGTTATGGAGCAGCAACG
ATGTTACGCAGCAGGGCAGTCGCCCTAAAACAAAGTTAAACATTATGAGGGAAGCGGTGATCGCCGAAGT
ATCGACTCAACTATCAGAGGTAGTTGGCGTCATCGAGCGCCATCTCGAACCGACGTTGCTGGCCGTACAT
TTGTACGGCTCCGCAGTGGATGGCGGCCTGAAGCCACACAGTGATATTGATTTGCTGGTTACGGTGACCG
TAAGGCTTGATGAAACAACGCGGCGAGCTTTGATCAACGACCTTTTGGAAACTTCGGCTTCCCCTGGAGA
GAGCGAGATTCTCCGCGCTGTAGAAGTCACCATTGTTGTGCACGACGACATCATTCCGTGGCGTTATCCA
GCTAAGCGCGAACTGCAATTTGGAGAATGGCAGCGCAATGACATTCTTGCAGGTATCTTCGAGCCAGCCA
CGATCGACATTGATCTGGCTATCTTGCTGACAAAAGCAAGAGAACATAGCGTTGCCTTGGTAGGTCCAGC
GGCGGAGGAACTCTTTGATCCGGTTCCTGAACAGGATCTATTTGAGGCGCTAAATGAAACCTTAACGCTA
TGGAACTCGCCGCCCGACTGGGCTGGCGATGAGCGAAATGTAGTGCTTACGTTGTCCCGCATTTGGTACA
GCGCAGTAACCGGCAAAATCGCGCCGAAGGATGTCGCTGCCGACTGGGCAATGGAGCGCCTGCCGGCCCA
GTATCAGCCCGTCATACTTGAAGCTAGACAGGCTTATCTTGGACAAGAAGAAGATCGCTTGGCCTCGCGC
GCAGATCAGTTGGAAGAATTTGTCCACTACGTGAAAGGCGAGATCACCAAGGTAGTCGGCAAATAACCCT
CGAGCCACCCATGACCAAAATCCCTTAACGTGAGTTACGCGTCGTTCCACTGAGCGTCAGACCCCGTAGA
AAAGATCAAAGGATCTTCTTGAGATCCTTTTTTTCTGCGCGTAATCTGCTGCTTGCAAACAAAAAAACCA
CCGCTACCAGCGGTGGTTTGTTTGCCGGATCAAGAGCTACCAACTCTTTTTCCGAAGGTAACTGGCTTCA
GCAGAGCGCAGATACCAAATACTGTTCTTCTAGTGTAGCCGTAGTTAGGCCACCACTTCAAGAACTCTGT
AGCACCG
Features (pLannotate 1.2.2; 12 found; start..end, strand, type, name):
    573..665     +  CDS            lacI (fragment): lac repressor; lacI; The lac repressor binds to the lac operator to inhibit transcription in E. coli. This inhibition can be relieved by adding lactose or isopropyl-β-D-thiogalactopyranoside (IPTG).
    720..747     -  terminator     rrnB T2 terminator: transcription terminator T2 from the E. coli rrnB gene
    879..922     +  terminator     rrnB T1 terminator: Escherichia coli rrnB; transcription terminator T1 from the E. coli rrnB gene
    969..1005    -  CDS            lacZα (fragment): LacZα fragment of β-galactosidase; lacZ fragment
   1022..1117    +  protein_bind   attL3: mutant version of attL; recombination site for the Gateway® LR reaction LR Clonase™
   1120..2886    +  CDS            PPP2R1A: 2AAA_HUMAN - Experimental evidence at protein level: Swiss-Prot protein existence level 1. The PR65 subunit of protein phosphatase 2A serves as a scaffolding molecule to coordinate the assembly of the catalytic subunit and a variable regulatory B subunit. Upon interaction with GNA12 promotes dephosphorylation of microtubule associated protein TAU/MAPT (PubMed:15525651). Required for proper chromosome segregation and for centromeric localization of SGO1 in mitosis (PubMed:16580887). From Homo sapiens (Human).
   2889..2987    -  protein_bind   attL2: mutant version of attL; recombination site for the Gateway® LR reaction LR Clonase™
   3005..3023    -  promoter       T7 promoter: promoter for bacteriophage T7 RNA polymerase
   3213..3236    +  promoter       Pc promoter (fragment): intI1 (promoter lies within the coding sequence); class 1 integron promoter
   3412..3468    +  CDS            GmR (fragment): gentamycin acetyltransferase; aacC1; confers resistance to gentamycin
   3475..4266    +  CDS            SmR: aminoglycoside adenylyltransferase (Murphy, 1985); aadA; confers resistance to spectinomycin and streptomycin
   4359..390     +  rep_origin     ori (across the origin): high-copy-number ColE1/pMB1/pBR322/pUC origin of replication
