[The description below was written by a language model from this plasmid's Addgene catalogue record and pLannotate feature annotations shown in this document.]
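Description:
pDONR223_PPP2R1A_WT is a Gateway entry clone built on the Invitrogen pDONR223 backbone and carrying the wild-type human PPP2R1A open reading frame, which encodes the PR65/A-alpha scaffolding subunit of protein phosphatase 2A. This subunit coordinates assembly of the catalytic subunit with a variable regulatory B subunit. The sequenced plasmid is about 4.6 kb. It replicates in E. coli at high copy from a ColE1/pUC-type origin and is selected with spectinomycin through the aadA (SmR) aminoglycoside adenylyltransferase gene. Upstream of that gene lie fragments of a class 1 integron Pc promoter and of a gentamicin resistance gene, which look like remnants of the marker cassette's origin. Short lacI and lacZα fragments are also annotated as backbone remnants.

The coding sequence is flanked by two attL recombination sites, so an LR Clonase reaction can transfer it directionally into any compatible Gateway destination vector. The annotation software labels the upstream site attL3 and the downstream one attL2. The record lists no promoter for the insert, so the plasmid is a shuttle and storage clone rather than an expression vector. The rrnB T1 and T2 terminators upstream of the cassette insulate it from read-through transcription, and a T7 promoter sits just beyond the downstream attL site, pointing back toward the insert. The clone is in the "open" configuration, with no stop codon immediately after the ORF, which allows C-terminal fusion to tags supplied by a destination vector. It belongs to the Target Accelerator Plasmid Collection, and it serves as the wild-type reference allele in work that functionally characterises cancer-associated variants.
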