Addgene plasmid #81944: pDONR223_PPP2R1A_WT
Purpose: Gateway Donor vector containing PPP2R1A, part of the Target Accelerator Plasmid Collection.
Depositing lab: Jesse Boehm & William Hahn & David Root. Depositing organization: Broad Institute. Publication: Systematic Functional Interrogation of Rare Cancer Variants Identifies Oncogenic Alleles. Kim E, Ilic N, Shrestha Y, Zou L, Kamburov A, Zhu C, Yang X, Lubonja R, Tran N, Nguyen C, Lawrence MS, Piccioni F, Bagul M, Doench JG, Chouinard CR, Wu X, Hogstrom L, Natoli T, Tamayo P, Horn H, Corsello SM, Lage K, Root DE, Subramanian A, Golub TR, Getz G, Boehm JS, Hahn WC. Cancer Discov. 2016 Jul;6(7):714-26. doi: 10.1158/2159-8290.CD-16-0160. Epub 2016 May 4. PubMed 27147599.
Backbone
  Vector backbone: pDONR223
  Backbone manufacturer: Invitrogen
  Backbone size w/o insert (bp): 2790
  Vector type: Gateway Entry vector
Growth in bacteria
  Bacterial resistance: Spectinomycin, 50 μg/mL
  Growth temperature: 37°C
  Growth strain: DH5alpha
  Copy number: High Copy
Gene/Insert
  Gene/Insert name: PPP2R1A (alt name: NM_014225.5)
  Species: H. sapiens (human)
  Mutation: WT
  Entrez Gene: PPP2R1A (a.k.a. HJS2, MRD36, PP2A-Aalpha, PP2AA, PP2AAALPHA, PR65A)
  Promoter: None
  Cloning method: Gateway Cloning
  Sequencing primers: 5′ M13pUC-fwd; 3′ M13-Rev
Terms and licenses: Academic/Nonprofit Terms; Industry Terms: Not Available to Industry
Depositor comments: Open state: NO stop codon immediately follows insert
How to cite: pDONR223_PPP2R1A_WT was a gift from Jesse Boehm & William Hahn & David Root (Addgene plasmid # 81944 ; http://n2t.net/addgene:81944 ; RRID:Addgene_81944)
