>Addgene plasmid #81944 | pDONR223_PPP2R1A_WT | depositor partial sequence | sequence record 155263 | Insert sequence
ATGGCGGCGGCCGACGGCGACGACTCGCTGTACCCCATCGCGGTGCTCATAGACGAACTCCGCAATGAGG
ACGTTCAGCTTCGCCTCAACAGCATCAAGAAGCTGTCCACCATCGCCTTGGCCCTTGGGGTTGAAAGGAC
CCGAAGTGAGCTTCTGCCTTTCCTTACAGATACCATCTATGATGAAGATGAGGTCCTCCTGGCCCTGGCA
GAACAGCTGGGAACCTTCACTACCCTGGTGGGAGGCCCAGAGTACGTGCACTGCCTGCTGCCACCGCTGG
AGTCGCTGGCCACAGTGGAGGAGACAGTGGTGCGGGACAAGGCAGTGGAGTCCTTACGGGCCATCTCACA
CGAGCACTCGCCCTCTGACCTGGAGGCGCACTTTGTGCCGCTAGTGAAGCGGCTGGCGGGCGGCGACTGG
TTCACCTCCCGCACCTCGGCCTGCGGCCTCTTCTCCGTCTGCTACCCCCGAGTGTCCAGTGCTGTGAAGG
CGGAACTTCGACAGTACTTCCGGAACCTGTGCTCAGATGACACCCCCATGGTGCGGCGGGCCGCAGCCTC
CAAGCTGGGGGAGTTTGCCAAGGTGCTGGAGCTGGACAACGTCAAGAGTGAGATCATCCCCATGTTCTCC
AACCTGGCCTCTGACGAGCAGGACTCGGTGCGGCTGCTGGCGGTGGAGGCGTGCGTGAACATCGCCCAGC
TTCTGCCCCAGGAGGATCTGGAGGCCCTGGTGATGCCCACTCTGCGCCAGGCCGCTGAAGACAAGTCCTG
GCGCGTCCGCTACATGGTGGCTGACAAGTTCACAGAGCTCCAGAAAGCAGTGGGGCCTGAGATCACCAAG
ACAGACCTGGTCCCTGCCTTCCAGAACCTGATGAAAGACTGTGAGGCCGAGGTGAGGGCCGCAGCCTCCC
ACAAGGTCAAAGAGTTCTGTGAAAACCTCTCAGCTGACTGTCGGGAGAATGTGATCATGTCCCAGATCTT
GCCCTGCATCAAGGAGCTGGTGTCCGATGCCAACCAACATGTCAAGTCTGCCCTGGCCTCAGTCATCATG
GGTCTCTCTCCCATCTTGGGCAAAGACAACACCATCGAGCACCTCTTGCCCCTCTTCCTGGCTCAGCTGA
AGGATGAGTGCCCTGAGGTACGGCTGAACATCATCTCTAACCTGGACTGTGTGAACGAGGTGATTGGCAT
CCGGCAGCTGTCCCAGTCCCTGCTCCCTGCCATTGTGGAGCTGGCTGAGGACGCCAAGTGGCGGGTGCGG
CTGGCCATCATTGAGTACATGCCCCTCCTGGCTGGACAGCTGGGAGTGGAGTTCTTTGATGAGAAACTTA
ACTCCTTGTGCATGGCCTGGCTTGTGGATCATGTATATGCCATCCGCGAGGCAGCCACCAGCAACCTGAA
GAAGCTAGTGGAAAAGTTTGGGAAGGAGTGGGCCCATGCCACAATCATCCCCAAGGTCTTGGCCATGTCC
GGAGACCCCAACTACCTGCACCGCATGACTACGCTCTTCTGCATCAATGTGCTGTCTGAGGTCTGTGGGC
AGGACATCACCACCAAGCACATGCTACCCACGGTTCTGCGCATGGCTGGGGACCCGGTTGCCAATGTCCG
CTTCAATGTGGCCAAGTCTCTGCAGAAGATAGGGCCCATCCTGGACAACAGCACCTTGCAGAGTGAAGTC
AAGCCCATCCTAGAGAAGCTGACCCAGGACCAGGATGTGGACGTCAAATACTTTGCCCAGGAGGCTCTGA
CTGTTCTGTCTCTCGCC
